>Addgene plasmid #85896 | AB.pCCL.sin.cPPT.GFP.miR-18b-3p.sensor.PGK.dNGFR.WPRE | addgene full sequence | sequence record 170136 | Addgene NGS Result
ATGGTGAGCAAGGGCGAGGAGCTGTTCACCGGGGTGGTGCCCATCCTGGTCGAGCTGGACGGCGACGTAA
ACGGCCACAAGTTCAGCGTGTCCGGCGAGGGCGAGGGCGATGCCACCTACGGCAAGCTGACCCTGAAGTT
CATCTGCACCACCGGCAAGCTGCCCGTGCCCTGGCCCACCCTCGTGACCACCCTGACCTACGGCGTGCAG
TGCTTCAGCCGCTACCCCGACCACATGAAGCAGCACGACTTCTTCAAGTCCGCCATGCCCGAAGGCTACG
TCCAGGAGCGCACCATCTTCTTCAAGGACGACGGCAACTACAAGACCCGCGCCGAGGTGAAGTTCGAGGG
CGACACCCTGGTGAACCGCATCGAGCTGAAGGGCATCGACTTCAAGGAGGACGGCAACATCCTGGGGCAC
AAGCTGGAGTACAACTACAACAGCCACAACGTCTATATCATGGCCGACAAGCAGAAGAACGGCATCAAGG
TGAACTTCAAGATCCGCCACAACATCGAGGACGGCAGCGTGCAGCTCGCCGACCACTACCAGCAGAACAC
CCCCATCGGCGACGGCCCCGTGCTGCTGCCCGACAACCACTACCTGAGCACCCAGTCCGCCCTGAGCAAA
GACCCCAACGAGAAGCGCGATCACATGGTCCTGCTGGAGTTCGTGACCGCCGCCGGGATCACTCTCGGCA
TGGACGAGCTGTACAAGTAAAGCGGCCGCGTCGAGAGATGGGGGAGGCTAACTGAGCTAGCCGACCTTAA
CTGGGGAGTACTGGTCGACGTAGCGCCAGAAGGGGCATTTAGGGCAGCCAGAAGGGGCATTTAGGGCAGC
CAGAAGGGGCATTTAGGGCAGCCAGAAGGGGCATTTAGGGCAGCCAGAAGGGGCATTTAGGGCAGCCAGA
AGGGGCATTTAGGGCAACCGGTACTAGCTTAGTCATGCACCGGGCTGCAGGAATTCGATGACAGGCGCAG
CTTCCGAGGGATTTGAGATCCAGACATGATAAGATACATTGATGAGTTTGGACAAACCAAAACTAGAATG
CAGTGAAAAAAATGCCTTATTTGTGAAATTTGTGATGCTATTGCCTTATTTGTAACCATTATAAGCTGCA
ATAAACAAGTTAACAACAACAATTGCATTCATTTTATGTTTCAGGTTCAGGGGGAGGTGTGGGAGGTTTT
TTAAAGCAAGTAAAACCTCTACAAATGTGGTATGGCTGATTATGATCAGATCTCTCGAGGCTAGTCTCGT
GATCGATAAAATTTTGAATTTTTGTAATTTGTTTTTGTAATTCTTTAGTTTGTATGTCTGTTGCTATTAT
GTCTACTATTCTTTCCCCTGCACTGTACCCCCCAATCCCCCCTTTTCTTTTAAAAGTTAACCGATACCGT
CGAGATCCGTTCACTAATCGAATGGATCTGTCTCTGTCTCTCTCTCCACCTTCTTCTTCTATTCCTTCGG
GCCTGTCGGGTCCCCTCGGGGTTGGGAGGTGGGTCTGAAACGATAATGGTGAATATCCCTGCCTAACTCT
ATTCACTATAGAAAGTACAGCAAAAACTATTCTTAAACCTACCAAGCCTCCTACTATCATTATGAATAAT
TTTATATACCACAGCCAATTTGTTATGTTAAACCAATTCCACAAACTTGCCCATTTATCTAATTCCAATA
ATTCTTGTTCATTCTTTTCTTGCTGGTTTTGCGATTCTTCAATTAAGGAGTGTATTAAGCTTGTGTAATT
GTTAATTTCTCTGTCCCACTCCATCCAGGTCGTGTGATTCCAAATCTGTTCCAGAGATTTATTACTCCAA
CTAGCATTCCAAGGCACAGCAGTGGTGCAAATGAGTTTTCCAGAGCAACCCCAAATCCCCAGGAGCTGTT
GATCCTTTAGGTATCTTTCCACAGCCAGGATTCTTGCCTGGAGCTGCTTGATGCCCCAGACTGTGAGTTG
CAACAGATGCTGTTGCGCCTCAATAGCCCTCAGCAAATTGTTCTGCTGCTGCACTATACCAGACAATAAT
TGTCTGGCCTGTACCGTCAGCGTCATTGACGCTGCGCCCATAGTGCTTCCTGCTGCTCCCAAGAACCCAA
GGAACAAAGCTCCTATTCCCACTGCTCTTTTTTCTCTCTGCACCACTCTTCTCTTTGCCTTGGTGGGTGC
TACTCCTAATGGTTCAATTTTTACTACTTTATATTTATATAATTCACTTCTCCAATTGTCCCTCATATCT
CCTCCTCCAGGTCTGAAGATCAGCGGCCGCTTGCTGTGCGGTGGTCTTACTTTTGTTTTGCTCTTCCTCT
ATCTTGTCTAAAGCTTCCTTGGTGTCTTTTATCTCTATCCTTTGATGCACACAATAGAGGGTTGCTACTG
TATTATATAATGATCTAAGTTCTTCTGATCCTGTCTGAAGGGATGGTTGTAGCTGTCCCAGTATTTGTCT
ACAGCCTTCTGATGTTTCTAACAGGCCAGGATTAACTGCGAATCGTTCTAGCTCCCTGCTTGCCCATACT
ATATGTTTTAATTTATATTTTTTCTTTCCCCCTGGCCTTAACCGAATTTTTTCCCATCGCGATCTAATTC
TCCCCCGCTTAATACTGACGCTCTCGCACCCATCTCTCTCCTTCTAGCCTCCGCTAGTCAAAATTTTTGG
CGTACTCACCAGTCGCCGCCCCTCGCCTCTTGCCGTGCGCGCTTCAGCAAGCCGAGTCCTGCGTCGAGAG
AGCTCCTCTGGTTTCCCTTTCGCTTTCAAGTCCCTGTTCGGGCGCCACTGCTAGAGATTTTCCACACTGA
CTAAAAGGGTCTGAGGGATCTCTAGTTACCAGAGTCACACAACAGACGGGCACACACTACTTGAAGCACT
CAAGGCAAGCTTTATTGAGGCTTAAGCAGTGGGTTCCCTAGTTAGCCAGAGAGCTCCCAGGCTCAGATCT
GGTCTAACCAGAGAGACCCCGGTTCACTAAACGAGCTCTGCTTATATAGACCTCCCACCGTACACGCCTA
CCGCCCATTTGCGTCAATGGGGCGGAGTTGTTACGACATTTTGGAAAGTCCCGTTGATTTTGGTGCCAAA
ACAAACTCCCATTGACGTCAATGGGGTGGAGACTTGGAAATCCCCGTGAGTCAAACCGCTATCCACGCCC
ATTGATGTACTGCCAAAACCGCATCACCATGGTAATAGCGATGACTAATACGTAGATGTACTGCCAAGTA
GGAAAGTCCCATAAGGTCATGTACTGGGCATAATGCCAGGCGGGCCATTTACCGTCATTGACGTCAATAG
GGGGCGTACTTGGCATATGATACACTTGATGTACTGCCAAGTGGGCAGTTTACCGTAAATACTCCACCCA
TTGACGTCAATGGAAAGTCCCTATTGGCGTTACTATGGGAACATACGTCATTATTGACGTCAATGGGCGG
GGGTCGTTGGGCGGTCAGCCAGGCGGGCCATTTACCGTAAGTTATGTAACGCGGAACTCCATATATGGGC
TATGAACTAATGACCCCGTAATTGATTACTATTAATAACTAGTCAATAATCAATGTCAACATGGCGGTAA
TGTTGGACATGAGCCAATATAAATGTACATATTATGATATGGATACAACGTATGCAATGGCCAAGCTTGC
AGCTCCAGCTTTTGTTCCCTTTAGTGAGGGTTAATTGCGCGCTTGGCGTAATCATGGTCATAGCTGTTTC
CTGTGTGAAATTGTTATCCGCTCACAATTCCACACAACATACGAGCCGGAAGCATAAAGTGTAAAGCCTG
GGGTGCCTAATGAGTGAGCTAACTCACATTAATTGCGTTGCGCTCACTGCCCGCTTTCCAGTCGGGAAAC
CTGTCGTGCCAGCTGCATTAATGAATCGGCCAACGCGCGGGGAGAGGCGGTTTGCGTATTGGGCGCTCTT
CCGCTTCCTCGCTCACTGACTCGCTGCGCTCGGTCGTTCGGCTGCGGCGAGCGGTATCAGCTCACTCAAA
GGCGGTAATACGGTTATCCACAGAATCAGGGGATAACGCAGGAAAGAACATGTGAGCAAAAGGCCAGCAA
AAGGCCAGGAACCGTAAAAAGGCCGCGTTGCTGGCGTTTTTCCATAGGCTCCGCCCCCCTGACGAGCATC
ACAAAAATCGACGCTCAAGTCAGAGGTGGCGAAACCCGACAGGACTATAAAGATACCAGGCGTTTCCCCC
TGGAAGCTCCCTCGTGCGCTCTCCTGTTCCGACCCTGCCGCTTACCGGATACCTGTCCGCCTTTCTCCCT
TCGGGAAGCGTGGCGCTTTCTCATAGCTCACGCTGTAGGTATCTCAGTTCGGTGTAGGTCGTTCGCTCCA
AGCTGGGCTGTGTGCACGAACCCCCCGTTCAGCCCGACCGCTGCGCCTTATCCGGTAACTATCGTCTTGA
GTCCAACCCGGTAAGACACGACTTATCGCCACTGGCAGCAGCCACTGGTAACAGGATTAGCAGAGCGAGG
TATGTAGGCGGTGCTACAGAGTTCTTGAAGTGGTGGCCTAACTACGGCTACACTAGAAGAACAGTATTTG
GTATCTGCGCTCTGCTGAAGCCAGTTACCTTCGGAAAAAGAGTTGGTAGCTCTTGATCCGGCAAACAAAC
CACCGCTGGTAGCGGTGGTTTTTTTGTTTGCAAGCAGCAGATTACGCGCAGAAAAAAAGGATCTCAAGAA
GATCCTTTGATCTTTTCTACGGGGTCTGACGCTCAGTGGAACGAAAACTCACGTTAAGGGATTTTGGTCA
TGAGATTATCAAAAAGGATCTTCACCTAGATCCTTTTAAATTAAAAATGAAGTTTTAAATCAATCTAAAG
TATATATGAGTAAACTTGGTCTGACAGTTACCAATGCTTAATCAGTGAGGCACCTATCTCAGCGATCTGT
CTATTTCGTTCATCCATAGTTGCCTGACTCCCCGTCGTGTAGATAACTACGATACGGGAGGGCTTACCAT
CTGGCCCCAGTGCTGCAATGATACCGCGAGACCCACGCTCACCGGCTCCAGATTTATCAGCAATAAACCA
GCCAGCCGGAAGGGCCGAGCGCAGAAGTGGTCCTGCAACTTTATCCGCCTCCATCCAGTCTATTAATTGT
TGCCGGGAAGCTAGAGTAAGTAGTTCGCCAGTTAATAGTTTGCGCAACGTTGTTGCCATTGCTACAGGCA
TCGTGGTGTCACGCTCGTCGTTTGGTATGGCTTCATTCAGCTCCGGTTCCCAACGATCAAGGCGAGTTAC
ATGATCCCCCATGTTGTGCAAAAAAGCGGTTAGCTCCTTCGGTCCTCCGATCGTTGTCAGAAGTAAGTTG
GCCGCAGTGTTATCACTCATGGTTATGGCAGCACTGCATAATTCTCTTACTGTCATGCCATCCGTAAGAT
GCTTTTCTGTGACTGGTGAGTACTCAACCAAGTCATTCTGAGAATAGTGTATGCGGCGACCGAGTTGCTC
TTGCCCGGCGTCAATACGGGATAATACCGCGCCACATAGCAGAACTTTAAAAGTGCTCATCATTGGAAAA
CGTTCTTCGGGGCGAAAACTCTCAAGGATCTTACCGCTGTTGAGATCCAGTTCGATGTAACCCACTCGTG
CACCCAACTGATCTTCAGCATCTTTTACTTTCACCAGCGTTTCTGGGTGAGCAAAAACAGGAAGGCAAAA
TGCCGCAAAAAAGGGAATAAGGGCGACACGGAAATGTTGAATACTCATACTCTTCCTTTTTCAATATTAT
TGAAGCATTTATCAGGGTTATTGTCTCATGAGCGGATACATATTTGAATGTATTTAGAAAAATAAACAAA
TAGGGGTTCCGCGCACATTTCCCCGAAAAGTGCCACCTAAATTGTAAGCGTTAATATTTTGTTAAAATTC
GCGTTAAATTTTTGTTAAATCAGCTCATTTTTTAACCAATAGGCCGAAATCGGCAAAATCCCTTATAAAT
CAAAAGAATAGACCGAGATAGGGT
[37 nt withheld, positions 5975-6011]
AAAGAACGTGGACTCCAACGTCAAAGG
[49 nt withheld, positions 6039-6087]
T
[91 nt withheld, positions 6089-6179]
G
[124 nt withheld, positions 6181-6304]
CCCATTCGCCATTCAGGCTGCGCAACTGTTGGGAAGGGCGATCGGTGCGGGCCTCTTCGCTATTACGCCA
GCTGGCGAAAGGGGGATGTGCTGCAAGGCGATTAAGTTGGGTAACGCCAGGGTTTTCCCAGTCACGACGT
TGTAAAACGACGGCCAGTGAGCGCGCGTAATACGACTCACTATAGGGCGAATTGGGTACGTCCCTAGGCC
TCCAAAAAAGCCTCCTCACTACTTCTGGAATAGCTCAGAGGCCGAGGCGGCCTCGGCCTCTGCATAAATA
AAAAAAATTAGTCAGCCATGGGGCGGAGAATGGGCGGAACTGGGCGGAGTTAGGGGCGGGATGGGCGGAG
TTAGGGGCGGGATAGCTAGAGCCAGACATGATAAGATACATTGATGAGTTTGGACAAACCACAACTAGAA
TGCAGTGAAAAAAATGCTTTATTTGTGAAATTTGTGATGCTATTGCTTTATTTGTAACCATTATAAGCTG
CAATAAACAAGTTCCTCTCACTCTCTGATATTCATTTCTTTGCAAGTTATAAATACTGAATAATAAGATG
ACATGAACTACTACTGCTAGAGATTTTCCACACTGACTAAAAGGGTCTGAGGGATCTCTAGTTACCAGAG
TCACACAACAGACGGGCACACACTACTTGAAGCACTCAAGGCAAGCTTTATTGAGGCTTAAGCAGTGGGT
TCCCTAGTTAGCCAGAGAGCTCCCAGGCTCAGATCTGGTCTAACCAGAGAGACCCAGTACAAGCAAAAAG
CAGATCTTGTCTTCGTTGGGAGTGAATTAGCCCTTCCAGTCCCCCCTTTTCTTTTAAAAAGTGGCTAAGA
TCTACAGCTGCCTTGTAAGTCATTGGTCTTAAAGGTACCGAGCTCGAATTCCAGGCGGGGAGGCGGCCCA
AAGGGAGATCCGACTCGTCTGAGGGCGAAGGCGAAGACGCGGAAGAGGCCGCAGAGCCGGCAGCAGGCCG
CGGGAAGGAAGGTCCGCTGGATTGAGGGCCGAAGGGACGTAGCAGAAGGACGTCCCGCGCAGAATCCAGG
TGGCAACACAGGCGAGCAGCCATGGAAAGGACGTCAGCTTCCCCGACAACACCACGGAATTGTCAGTGCC
CAACAGCCGAGCCCCTGTCCAGCAGCGGGCAAGGCAGGCGGCGATGAGTTCCGCCGTGGCAATAGGGAGG
GGGAAAGCGAAAGTCCCGGAAAGGAGCTGACAGGTGGTGGCAATGCCCCAACCAGTGGGGGTTGCGTCAG
CAAACACAGTGCACACCACGCCACGTTGCCTGACAACGGGCCACAACTCCTCATAAAGAGACAGCAACCA
GGATTTATACAAGGAGGAGAAAATGAAAGCCATACGGGAAGCAATAGCATGATACAAAGGCATTAAAGCA
GCGTATCCACATAGCGTAAAAGGAGCAACATAGTTAAGAATACCAGTCAATCTTTCACAAATTTTGTAAT
CCAGAGGTTGATTGTCGACTCTAGACTCGACTCTAGAGGATCCCCCTGTTCCACCTCTTGAAGGCTATGT
AGGCCACAAGGCCCACAACCACAGCAGCCAGGATGGAGCAATAGACAGGGATGAGGTTGTCGGTGGTGCC
TCGGGTCACCACGGGCTGGGAGCTGCCCATCACTGTGGTCACCACACCTGCCACCGTGCTGGCTATGAGG
TCTTGTTCTGGAGGTGCCTCAGGCTCCTGGGTGCTGGGGGCTGTGCTGTCCGAGCCCTCTGGGGGTGTGG
ACCGTGTAATCCAACGGCCAGGGATCTCCTCGCACTCGGCGTCGGCCCAGCGTGTGCACTCGCGGAGCTG
GCGCTCGGTGTCCTCGCACACGGTGCAGGGCAGGCACGGGTCCACGTGGTTGGCCTCGTCGGAATACGTG
CCGTCGGGGCACTCCTCGCACACGGTGTTCTGCTTGTCCTGGCAGGAGAACACGAGGCCCGAGCCCGCCT
CGCACACGCGGCACGCCTCGCAGCGCCCAGTCGTCTCATCCTGGTAGTAGCCGTAGGCGCAGCGGCACAC
GGCGTCGTCGGCCTCCACGCACGGCGCCGACATGCTCTGGAGCCCCACGCACTCGGTGCACGGCTTGCAC
GGCTCGGTCGCGCTCACCACGTCGGAGAACGTCACGCTGTCCAGGCAGGGCTCACACACGGTCTGGTTGG
CTCCACAAGGCTGGGCCACACCCTCGCCCAGGTTGCAGGCTTTGCAGCACTCACCGCTGTGTGTGTACAG
GCCTGTGGGGCATGCCTCCTTGGCACCTCCAAGGGACACCCCCAGAAGCAGCAACAGCAGCAGGCGCGGC
CCGTCCATGGCGCGGCCGGTGGCACCTGCCCCCATCGCCCGCCTCCCGCGGCAGCGCTCGACTTCCAGCT
CGGTCCGCTTTGCGGACTGATGGGGCTGCGCTGCGCTGCGCTCCAGCGCCCCCCCTGCCCGCCGGAGCTG
GCCGCGGCCCGAATTCCTGCAGCCCGGGGGATCCCCCTGGGGAGAGAGGTCGGTGATTCGGTCAACGAGG
GAGCCGACTGCCGACGTGCGCTCCGGAGGCTTGCAGAATGCGGAACACCGCGCGGGCAGGAACAGGGCCC
ACACTACCGCCCCACACCCCGCCTCCCGCACCGCCCCTTCCCGGCCGCTGCTCTCGGCGCGCCCTGCTGA
GCAGCCGCTATTGGCCACAGCCCATCGCGGTCGGCGCGCTGCCATTGCTCCCTGGCGCTGTCCGTCTGCG
AGGGTACTAGTGAGACGTGCGGCTTCCGTTTGTCACGTCCGGCACGCCGCGAACCGCAAGGAACCTTCCC
GACTTAGGGGCGGAGCAGGAAGCGTCGCCGGGGGGCCCACAAGGGTAGCGGCGAAGATCCGGGTGACGCT
GCGAACGGACGTGAAGAATGTGCGAGACCCAGGGTCGGCGCCGCTGCGTTTCCCGGAACCACGCCCAGAG
CAGCCGCGTCCCTGCGCAAACCCAGGGCTGCCTTGGAAAAGGCGCAACCCCAACCCCGTGGAATTCGATA
TCAAGCTTCTCGAGGGTAGGCGTGTACGGTGGGAGGCCTATATAAGCAGAGCTCGTTTAGTGAACCGTCA
GATCGCCTGGAGACGCCATCCACGCTGTTTTGACCTCCATAGAAGACACCGGGACCGATCCAGCCTCCGC
GGAATTCACC
Features (pLannotate 1.2.2; 34 found; start..end, strand, type, name):
      1..720     +  CDS            EGFP: the original enhanced GFP (Yang et al., 1996) mammalian codon-optimized
    950..969     +  misc_feature   MCS (fragment): pBluescript multiple cloning site
    997..1131    -  polyA_signal   SV40 poly(A) signal: SV40 polyadenylation signal
   1154..1238    -  CDS            large T antigen (fragment): large T antigen from SV40 (simian virus 40)
   1268..1385    -  misc_feature   cPPT/CTS: central polypurine tract and central termination sequence of HIV-1
   1404..1504    -  CDS            Rev (fragment): human immunodeficiency virus 1 (HIV-1) Rev protein; rev; enhances nuclear export of unspliced and incompletely spliced viral mRNAs
   1881..2114    -  misc_feature   RRE: The Rev response element (RRE) of HIV-1 allows for Rev-dependent mRNA export from the nucleus to the cytoplasm.
   2260..2623    -  CDS            HIV-1 gag (fragment): gag protein from human immunodeficiency virus 1; gag
   2607..2732    -  misc_feature   HIV-1 Ψ: packaging signal of human immunodeficiency virus type 1
   2779..2959    -  LTR            5' LTR (truncated): truncated 5' long terminal repeat (LTR) from HIV-1
   2974..3177    -  promoter       CMV promoter: human cytomegalovirus (CMV) immediate early promoter
   3178..3557    -  enhancer       CMV enhancer: human cytomegalovirus immediate early enhancer
   3658..3676    -  promoter       T3 promoter: promoter for bacteriophage T3 RNA polymerase
   3721..3737    -  protein_bind   lac operator: The lac repressor binds to the lac operator to inhibit transcription in E. coli. This inhibition can be relieved by adding lactose or isopropyl-β-D-thiogalactopyranoside (IPTG). lac repressor encoded by lacI
   3745..3775    -  promoter       lac promoter: promoter for the E. coli lac operon
   3790..3811    -  protein_bind   CAP binding site: CAP binding activates transcription in the presence of cAMP. E. coli catabolite activator protein
   3824..3916    -  CDS            lacI (fragment): lac repressor; lacI; The lac repressor binds to the lac operator to inhibit transcription in E. coli. This inhibition can be relieved by adding lactose or isopropyl-β-D-thiogalactopyranoside (IPTG).
   4099..4687    -  rep_origin     ori: high-copy-number ColE1/pMB1/pBR322/pUC origin of replication
   4858..5718    -  CDS            AmpR: β-lactamase; bla; confers resistance to ampicillin, carbenicillin, and related antibiotics
   5719..5823    -  promoter       AmpR promoter: bla
   5876..6304    -  rep_origin     f1 ori (sequence partly withheld): f1 bacteriophage origin of replication; arrow indicates direction of (+) strand synthesis
   6309..6464    -  CDS            lacZα (fragment): LacZα fragment of β-galactosidase; lacZ fragment
   6472..6490    +  promoter       T7 promoter: promoter for bacteriophage T7 RNA polymerase
   6511..6646    -  rep_origin     SV40 ori: SV40 origin of replication
   6686..6807    -  polyA_signal   SV40 poly(A) signal: SV40 polyadenylation signal
   6879..7112    -  LTR            3' LTR (ΔU3): self-inactivating 3' long terminal repeat (LTR) from HIV-1
   7114..7182    -  CDS            nef (fragment): NEF_HV1Z2 - Experimental evidence at protein level: Swiss-Prot protein existence level 1. Extracellular Nef protein targets CD4(+) T-lymphocytes for apoptosis by interacting with CXCR4 surface receptors. From Human immunodeficiency virus type 1 group M subtype D (isolate Z2/CDC-Z34) (HIV-1).
   7199..7787    -  misc_feature   WPRE: woodchuck hepatitis virus posttranscriptional regulatory element
   7801..7819    -  misc_feature   MCS (fragment): pUC18/19 multiple cloning site
   7822..8649    -  CDS            NGFR (fragment): TNR16_HUMAN - Also known as TNFRSF16. Experimental evidence at protein level: Swiss-Prot protein existence level 1. Low affinity receptor which can bind to NGF, BDNF, NTF3, and NTF4. Forms a heterodimeric receptor with SORCS2 that binds the precursor forms of NGF, BDNF and NTF3 with high affinity, and has much lower affinity for mature NGF and BDNF (PubMed:24908487). Plays an important role in differentiation and survival of specific neuronal populations during development (By similarity). Can mediate cell survival as well as cell death of neural cells. Plays a role in the inactivation of RHOA
   8764..8788    -  misc_feature   MCS (fragment): pBluescript multiple cloning site
   8791..9301    -  promoter       hPGK promoter: human phosphoglycerate kinase 1 promoter
   9304..9327    +  misc_feature   MCS (fragment): pBluescript multiple cloning site
   9329..9367    +  promoter       minimal CMV promoter: human cytomegalovirus (CMV) immediate early promoter
