[The description below was written by a language model from this plasmid's Addgene catalogue record and pLannotate feature annotations shown in this document.]
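Description:
AB.pCCL.sin.cPPT.GFP.miR-18b-3p.sensor.PGK.dNGFR.WPRE is a third-generation-style, self-inactivating HIV-1 lentiviral transfer plasmid built to report the activity of human miR-18b-3p in transduced cells. It is propagated in E. coli through a high-copy ColE1/pUC origin with ampicillin resistance (AmpR), and the backbone also carries an f1 origin and an SV40 origin. Viral genomic RNA is driven by a CMV enhancer/promoter fused to a truncated 5' LTR, followed by the Ψ packaging signal with a partial gag fragment, the RRE for Rev-dependent nuclear export, the cPPT/CTS, a WPRE to boost transcript expression, and a ΔU3 3' LTR that inactivates LTR promoter function after integration.

The payload is a bidirectional expression unit. The human PGK promoter drives a truncated NGFR (dNGFR) surface marker in one direction, while an adjacent minimal CMV promoter, oriented the opposite way, drives EGFP, whose transcript terminates at an SV40 polyadenylation signal. The 171 bp miR-18b-3p sensor insert, cloned between NheI and AgeI, is not annotated in the feature table; the unannotated gap between the EGFP coding sequence and its poly(A) signal is consistent with placement in the EGFP 3' UTR, although the record does not state this explicitly. In such a design, cells with active miR-18b-3p suppress GFP while dNGFR remains unaffected, so dNGFR serves as an internal normaliser for transduction and expression level. The catalogue lists the purpose as a sensor plasmid, from a study on microRNA sensor and decoy libraries. The sequenced record (9,464 nt) is slightly shorter than the listed total size of 9,480 bp.
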