Addgene plasmid #85896: AB.pCCL.sin.cPPT.GFP.miR-18b-3p.sensor.PGK.dNGFR.WPRE
Purpose: Sensor Plasmid
Depositing lab: Brian Brown. Depositing organization: Icahn School of Medicine at Mount Sinai. Publication: High-throughput assessment of microRNA activity and function using microRNA sensor and decoy libraries. Mullokandov G, Baccarini A, Ruzo A, Jayaprakash AD, Tung N, Israelow B, Evans MJ, Sachidanandam R, Brown BD. Nat Methods. 2012 Jul 1;9(8):840-6. doi: 10.1038/nmeth.2078. PubMed 22751203.
Backbone
  Vector backbone: AB.pCCL.sin.cPPT.GFP.PGK.dNGFR.WPRE
  Backbone size w/o insert (bp): 9309
  Total vector size (bp): 9480
  Vector type: Lentiviral
  Selectable markers: eGFP , NGFR
Growth in bacteria
  Bacterial resistance: Ampicillin, 100 μg/mL
  Growth temperature: 37°C
  Growth strain: NEB Stable
  Copy number: High Copy
Gene/Insert
  Gene/Insert name: miR-18b-3p Sensor
  Species: H. sapiens (human)
  Insert size (bp): 171
  Entrez Gene: MIR18B (a.k.a. MIRN18B, hsa-mir-18b, mir-18b)
  Promoter: PGK
  Cloning method: Restriction Enzyme; 5′ cloning site NheI (not destroyed); 3′ cloning site AgeI (not destroyed)
  Sequencing primers: 5′ AACAGACATACAAACTAAAG
Terms and licenses: Academic/Nonprofit Terms; Industry Terms: Not Available to Industry
How to cite: AB.pCCL.sin.cPPT.GFP.miR-18b-3p.sensor.PGK.dNGFR.WPRE was a gift from Brian Brown (Addgene plasmid # 85896 ; http://n2t.net/addgene:85896 ; RRID:Addgene_85896)
