>Addgene plasmid #85896 | AB.pCCL.sin.cPPT.GFP.miR-18b-3p.sensor.PGK.dNGFR.WPRE | depositor partial sequence | sequence record 167387 | AB.pCCL.sin.cPPT.GFP.miR-18b-3p.sensor.PGK.dNGFR.WPRE sequence 886 bps
TTTATCGATCACGAGACTAGCCTCGAGAGATCTGATCATAATCAGCCATACCACATTTGTAGAGGTTTTA
CTTGCTTTAAAAAACCTCCCACACCTCCCCCTGAACCTGAAACATAAAATGAATGCAATTGTTGTTGTTA
ACTTGTTTATTGCAGCTTATAATGGTTACAAATAAGGCAATAGCATCACAAATTTCACAAATAAGGCATT
TTTTTCACTGCATTCTAGTTTTGGTTTGTCCAAACTCATCAATGTATCTTATCATGTCTGGATCTCAAAT
CCCTCGGAAGCTGCGCCTGTCATCGAATTCCTGCAGCCCGGTGCATGACTAAGCTAGTACCGGTTGCCCT
AAATGCCCCTTCTGGCTGCCCTAAATGCCCCTTCTGGCTGCCCTAAATGCCCCTTCTGGCTGCCCTAAAT
GCCCCTTCTGGCTGCCCTAAATGCCCCTTCTGGCTGCCCTAAATGCCCCTTCTGGCGCTACGTCGACCAG
TACTCCCCAGTTAAGGTCGGCTAGCTCAGTTAGCCTCCCCCATCTCTCGACGCGGCCGCTTTACTTGTAC
AGCTCGTCCATGCCGAGAGTGATCCCGGCGGCGGTCACGAACTCCAGCAGGACCATGTGATCGCGCTTCT
CGTTGGGGTCTTTGCTCAGGGCGGACTGGGTGCTCAGGTAGTGGTTGTCGGGCAGCAGCACGGGGCCGTC
GCCGATGGGGGTGTTCTGCTGGTAGTGGTCGGCGAGCTGCACGCTGCCGTCCTCGATGTTGTGGCGGATC
TTGAAGTTCACCTTGATGCCGTTCTTCTGCTTGTCGGCCATGATATAGACGTTGTGGCTGTTGTAGTTGT
ACTCCAGCTTGTGCCCCANGATGTTGCCGTCCTCCTTGAAGTCGAT
